Addgene plasmid #157680: pcDNA5-FRT-TO-FH-Nsp1
Purpose: mammalian expression of N-terminally Flag-His8 tagged SARS-CoV-2 Nsp1 under control of a tetracycline-inducible promoter
Depositing lab: David Tollervey. Depositing organization: University of Edinburgh. Publication: Integrative vectors for regulated expression of SARS-CoV-2 proteins implicated in RNA metabolism. Bresson S, Robertson N, Sani E, Turowski TW, Shchepachev V, Kompauerova M, Spanos C, Helwak A, Tollervey D. Wellcome Open Res. 2020 Nov 3;5:261. doi: 10.12688/wellcomeopenres.16322.1. eCollection 2020. PubMed 33313418.
Backbone
  Vector backbone: pcDNA5-FRT-TO
  Backbone manufacturer: Thermo Fisher
  Vector type: Mammalian Expression
  Selectable markers: Hygromycin
Growth in bacteria
  Bacterial resistance: Ampicillin, 100 μg/mL
  Growth temperature: 37°C
  Growth strain: DH5alpha
  Copy number: High Copy
Gene/Insert
  Gene/Insert name: FH-Nsp1
  Species: SARS-CoV-2
  Mutation: codon optimized
  Entrez Gene: ORF1ab (a.k.a. GU280_gp01)
  Tag / fusion protein: Flag-His8 (N terminal on backbone)
  Cloning method: Restriction Enzyme; 5′ cloning site Unknown (unknown if destroyed); 3′ cloning site Unknown (unknown if destroyed)
Resource information
  A portion of this plasmid was derived from a plasmid made by: IDT
Terms and licenses: Academic/Nonprofit Terms; Industry Terms
How to cite: pcDNA5-FRT-TO-FH-Nsp1 was a gift from David Tollervey (Addgene plasmid # 157680 ; http://n2t.net/addgene:157680 ; RRID:Addgene_157680)
