[The description below was written by a language model from this plasmid's Addgene catalogue record and the feature table of its GenBank file.]
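Description:
pcDNA5-FRT-TO-FH-Nsp1 is a 5.7 kb mammalian expression plasmid built on the commercial pcDNA5-FRT-TO backbone, designed for tetracycline-regulated expression of SARS-CoV-2 Nsp1 from a defined genomic integration site. It is maintained in E. coli as a high-copy plasmid through a ColE1/pUC-type origin and is selected with ampicillin via the beta-lactamase gene.

The expression cassette uses the human CMV immediate-early enhancer and promoter followed by two tet operator (O2) sites. In cells that produce the Tet repressor, transcription is held off until tetracycline or a related inducer releases the repressor. Downstream lie an N-terminal FLAG epitope and an 8xHis tag, supplied by the backbone, fused to a codon-optimized Nsp1 coding sequence derived from the viral ORF1ab polyprotein gene. The Nsp1 open reading frame itself is not annotated in the feature table, but it would occupy the interval between the tags and the bovine growth hormone polyadenylation signal that terminates the transcript.

A single FRT site sits immediately upstream of a hygromycin resistance coding sequence with an SV40 polyadenylation signal, and no promoter is annotated for this marker. This is the usual arrangement for FLP-mediated integration: recombination into a host-cell FRT locus places the hygromycin gene behind a resident promoter, so resistance reports correct single-copy insertion.

The construct belongs to a set of integrative vectors for regulated expression of SARS-CoV-2 proteins implicated in RNA metabolism. The tandem FLAG-His tag allows detection and affinity purification of Nsp1 and its associated partners.
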