LOCUS       Exported 5715 bp ds-DNA circular SYN 12-MAY-2021
DEFINITION  mammalian expression of N-terminally Flag-His8 tagged SARS-CoV-2
            Nsp1 under control of a tetracycline-inducible promoter.
ACCESSION   .
VERSION     .
KEYWORDS    pcDNA5-FRT-TO-FH-Nsp1
SOURCE      synthetic DNA construct
  ORGANISM  synthetic DNA construct
REFERENCE   1 (bases 1 to 5715)
  TITLE     Tollervey SARS-CoV-2 plasmids
REFERENCE   2 (bases 1 to 5715)
  AUTHORS   .
  TITLE     Direct Submission
  JOURNAL   Exported May 12, 2021 from SnapGene Server 1.1.58
            http://www.snapgene.com
FEATURES             Location/Qualifiers
     source          1..5715
                     /organism="synthetic DNA construct"
                     /mol_type="other DNA"
     enhancer        121..500
                     /label=CMV enhancer
                     /note="human cytomegalovirus immediate early enhancer"
     promoter        501..704
                     /label=CMV promoter
                     /note="human cytomegalovirus (CMV) immediate early
                     promoter"
     primer_bind     655..675
                     /label=CMV-F
                     /note="Human CMV immediate early promoter, forward primer"
     protein_bind    706..724
                     /gene="tetO"
                     /label=tet operator
                     /bound_moiety="tetracycline repressor TetR"
                     /note="bacterial operator O2 for the tetR and tetA genes"
     protein_bind    727..745
                     /gene="tetO"
                     /label=tet operator
                     /bound_moiety="tetracycline repressor TetR"
                     /note="bacterial operator O2 for the tetR and tetA genes"
     primer_bind     755..779
                     /label=LNCX
                     /note="Human CMV promoter, forward primer"
     CDS             876..899
                     /codon_start=1
                     /product="FLAG(R) epitope tag, followed by an enterokinase
                     cleavage site"
                     /label=FLAG
                     /translation="DYKDDDDK"
     CDS             912..935
                     /codon_start=1
                     /product="8xHis affinity tag"
                     /label=8xHis
                     /translation="HHHHHHHH"
     primer_bind     complement(1553..1570)
                     /label=BGH-rev
                     /note="Bovine growth hormone terminator, reverse primer.
                     Also called BGH reverse"
     polyA_signal    1559..1783
                     /label=bGH poly(A) signal
                     /note="bovine growth hormone polyadenylation signal"
     primer_bind     complement(1916..1935)
                     /label=F1ori-R
                     /note="F1 origin, reverse primer"
     protein_bind    2067..2114
                     /label=FRT
                     /bound_moiety="FLP recombinase from the Saccharomyces
                     cerevisiae 2u plasmid"
                     /note="FLP-mediated recombination occurs in the 8-bp core
                     sequence TCTAGAAA (Turan and Bode, 2011)."
     CDS             2122..3144
                     /codon_start=1
                     /gene="aph(4)-Ia"
                     /product="aminoglycoside phosphotransferase from E. coli"
                     /label=HygR
                     /note="confers resistance to hygromycin"
                     /translation="KKPELTATSVEKFLIEKFDSVSDLMQLSEGEESRAFSFDVGGRGY
                     VLRVNSCADGFYKDRYVYRHFASAALPIPEVLDIGEFSESLTYCISRRAQGVTLQDLPE
                     TELPAVLQPVAEAMDAIAAADLSQTSGFGPFGPQGIGQYTTWRDFICAIADPHVYHWQT
                     VMDDTVSASVAQALDELMLWAEDCPEVRHLVHADFGSNNVLTDNGRITAVIDWSEAMFG
                     DSQYEVANIFFWRPWLACMEQQTRYFERRHPELAGSPRLRAYMLRIGLDQLYQSLVDGN
                     FDDAAWAQGRCDAIVRSGAGTVGRTQIARRSAAVWTDGCVEVLADSGNRRPSTRPRAKE
                     "
     polyA_signal    3274..3395
                     /label=SV40 poly(A) signal
                     /note="SV40 polyadenylation signal"
     primer_bind     complement(3311..3330)
                     /label=SV40pA-R
                     /note="SV40 polyA, reverse primer"
     primer_bind     3365..3384
                     /label=EBV-rev
                     /note="SV40 polyA terminator, reverse primer"
     primer_bind     complement(3444..3460)
                     /label=M13 rev
                     /note="common sequencing primer, one of multiple similar
                     variants"
     primer_bind     complement(3444..3460)
                     /label=M13 Reverse
                     /note="In lacZ gene. Also called M13-rev"
     primer_bind     complement(3457..3479)
                     /label=M13/pUC Reverse
                     /note="In lacZ gene"
     protein_bind    3468..3484
                     /label=lac operator
                     /bound_moiety="lac repressor encoded by lacI"
                     /note="The lac repressor binds to the lac operator to
                     inhibit transcription in E. coli. This inhibition can be
                     relieved by adding lactose or
                     isopropyl-beta-D-thiogalactopyranoside (IPTG)."
     promoter        complement(3492..3522)
                     /label=lac promoter
                     /note="promoter for the E. coli lac operon"
     protein_bind    3537..3558
                     /label=CAP binding site
                     /bound_moiety="E. coli catabolite activator protein"
                     /note="CAP binding activates transcription in the presence
                     of cAMP."
     primer_bind     complement(3675..3692)
                     /label=L4440
                     /note="L4440 vector, forward primer"
     rep_origin      complement(3846..4434)
                     /direction=LEFT
                     /label=ori
                     /note="high-copy-number ColE1/pMB1/pBR322/pUC origin of
                     replication"
     primer_bind     complement(3926..3945)
                     /label=pBR322ori-F
                     /note="pBR322 origin, forward primer"
     CDS             complement(4605..5465)
                     /codon_start=1
                     /gene="bla"
                     /product="beta-lactamase"
                     /label=AmpR
                     /note="confers resistance to ampicillin, carbenicillin, and
                     related antibiotics"
                     /translation="MSIQHFRVALIPFFAAFCLPVFAHPETLVKVKDAEDQLGARVGYI
                     ELDLNSGKILESFRPEERFPMMSTFKVLLCGAVLSRIDAGQEQLGRRIHYSQNDLVEYS
                     PVTEKHLTDGMTVRELCSAAITMSDNTAANLLLTTIGGPKELTAFLHNMGDHVTRLDRW
                     EPELNEAIPNDERDTTMPVAMATTLRKLLTGELLTLASRQQLIDWMEADKVAGPLLRSA
                     LPAGWFIADKSGAGERGSRGIIAALGPDGKPSRIVVIYTTGSQATMDERNRQIAEIGAS
                     LIKHW"
     primer_bind     5228..5247
                     /label=Amp-R
                     /note="Ampicillin resistance gene, reverse primer"
     promoter        complement(5466..5570)
                     /gene="bla"
                     /label=AmpR promoter
     primer_bind     complement(5645..5664)
                     /label=pRS-marker
                     /note="pRS vectors, use to sequence yeast selectable
                     marker"
ORIGIN
        1 agtgcgcgag caaaatttaa gctacaacaa ggcaaggctt gaccgacaat tgcatgaaga
       61 atctgcttag ggttaggcgt tttgcgctgc ttcgcgatgt acgggccaga tatacgcgtt
      121 gacattgatt attgactagt tattaatagt aatcaattac ggggtcatta gttcatagcc
      181 catatatgga gttccgcgtt acataactta cggtaaatgg cccgcctggc tgaccgccca
      241 acgacccccg cccattgacg tcaataatga cgtatgttcc catagtaacg ccaataggga
      301 ctttccattg acgtcaatgg gtggagtatt tacggtaaac tgcccacttg gcagtacatc
      361 aagtgtatca tatgccaagt acgcccccta ttgacgtcaa tgacggtaaa tggcccgcct
      421 ggcattatgc ccagtacatg accttatggg actttcctac ttggcagtac atctacgtat
      481 tagtcatcgc tattaccatg gtgatgcggt tttggcagta catcaatggg cgtggatagc
      541 ggtttgactc acggggattt ccaagtctcc accccattga cgtcaatggg agtttgtttt
      601 ggcaccaaaa tcaacgggac tttccaaaat gtcgtaacaa ctccgcccca ttgacgcaaa
      661 tgggcggtag gcgtgtacgg tgggaggtct atataagcag agctctccct atcagtgata
      721 gagatctccc tatcagtgat agagatcgtc gacgagctcg tttagtgaac cgtcagatcg
      781 cctggagacg ccatccacgc tgttttgacc tccatagaag acaccgggac cgatccagcc
      841 tccggactct agcgtttaaa cttaagcttg agatggacta taaagatgac gatgacaagg
      901 ccgcagccgc acatcaccac catcatcacc atcacggatc cgggatggaa tccttggtgc
      961 cgggttttaa tnnnnnnnnn nnnnnnnnnn nnnnnnnnnn nnnnnnnnnn nnnnnnnnnn
     1021 nnnnnnnnnn nnnnnnnnnn nnnnnnnnnn nnnnnnnnnn nnnnnnnnnn nnnnnnnnnn
     1081 nnnnnnnnnn nnnnnnnnnn nnnnnnnnnn nnnnnnnnnn nnnnnnnnnn nnnnnnnnnn
     1141 nnnnnnnnnn nnnnnnnnnn nnnnnnnnnn nnnnnnnnnn nnnnnnnnnn nnnnnnnnnn
     1201 nnnnnnnnnn nnnnnnnnnn nnnnnnnnnn nnnnnnnnnn nnnnnnnnnn nnnnnnnnnn
     1261 nnnnnnnnnn nnnnnnnnnn nnnnnnnnnn nnnnnnnnnn nnnnnnnnnn nnnnnnnnna
     1321 acggtaataa aggagcgggt ggtcatagct acggggcgga tcttaaatct tttgaccttg
     1381 gggatgaact gggcactgat ccgtacgaag attttcagga gaattggaat accaaacatt
     1441 caagcggcgt gacgagggaa cttatgagag agctgaacgg cggggcctag gagatatcca
     1501 gcacagtggc ggccgctcga gtctagaggg cccgtttaaa cccgctgatc agcctcgact
     1561 gtgccttcta gttgccagcc atctgttgtt tgcccctccc ccgtgccttc cttgaccctg
     1621 gaaggtgcca ctcccactgt cctttcctaa taaaatgagg aaattgcatc gcattgtctg
     1681 agtaggtgtc attctattct ggggggtggg gtggggcagg acagcaaggg ggaggattgg
     1741 gaagacaata gcaggcatgc tggggatgcg gtgggctcta tggcttctga ggcggaaaga
     1801 accagctggg gctctagggg gtatccccnn nnnnnnnnnn nnnnnnnnnn nnnnnnnnnn
     1861 nnnnnnnnnn nnnnnnnnnn nnnnnnnnnn nnnnnnnnnn nnnnnnnnnn nnnnnnnnnn
     1921 nnnnnnnnnn nnnnnnnnnn nnnnnnnnnn nncnnnnnnn nnnnnnnnnn nnnnnnnnnn
     1981 nnnnnnnnnn nnnnnnnnnn nnnnnnnnnn nnnnnnnnnn nnnnnnnnnn nnnnnnnnnn
     2041 nnnnagggtg atggttcacg tacctagaag ttcctattcc gaagttccta ttctctagaa
     2101 agtataggaa cttccttggc caaaaagcct gaactcaccg cgacgtctgt cgagaagttt
     2161 ctgatcgaaa agttcgacag cgtctccgac ctgatgcagc tctcggaggg cgaagaatct
     2221 cgtgctttca gcttcgatgt aggagggcgt ggatatgtcc tgcgggtaaa tagctgcgcc
     2281 gatggtttct acaaagatcg ttatgtttat cggcactttg catcggccgc gctcccgatt
     2341 ccggaagtgc ttgacattgg ggaattcagc gagagcctga cctattgcat ctcccgccgt
     2401 gcacagggtg tcacgttgca agacctgcct gaaaccgaac tgcccgctgt tctgcagccg
     2461 gtcgcggagg ccatggatgc gatcgctgcg gccgatctta gccagacgag cgggttcggc
     2521 ccattcggac cgcaaggaat cggtcaatac actacatggc gtgatttcat atgcgcgatt
     2581 gctgatcccc atgtgtatca ctggcaaact gtgatggacg acaccgtcag tgcgtccgtc
     2641 gcgcaggctc tcgatgagct gatgctttgg gccgaggact gccccgaagt ccggcacctc
     2701 gtgcacgcgg atttcggctc caacaatgtc ctgacggaca atggccgcat aacagcggtc
     2761 attgactgga gcgaggcgat gttcggggat tcccaatacg aggtcgccaa catcttcttc
     2821 tggaggccgt ggttggcttg tatggagcag cagacgcgct acttcgagcg gaggcatccg
     2881 gagcttgcag gatcgccgcg gctccgggcg tatatgctcc gcattggtct tgaccaactc
     2941 tatcagagct tggttgacgg caatttcgat gatgcagctt gggcgcaggg tcgatgcgac
     3001 gcaatcgtcc gatccggagc cgggactgtc gggcgtacac aaatcgcccg cagaagcgcg
     3061 gccgtctgga ccgatggctg tgtagaagta ctcgccgata gtggaaaccg acgccccagc
     3121 actcgtccga gggcaaagga atagcacgta ctacgagatt tcgattccac cgccgccttc
     3181 tatgaaaggt tgggcttcgg aatcgttttc cgggacgccg gctggatgat cctccagcgc
     3241 ggggatctca tgctggagtt cttcgcccac cccaacttgt ttattgcagc ttataatggt
     3301 tacaaataaa gcaatagcat cacaaatttc acaaataaag catttttttc actgcattct
     3361 agttgtggtt tgtccaaact catcaatgta tcttatcatg tctgtatacc gtcgacctct
     3421 agctagagct tggcgtaatc atggtcatag ctgtttcctg tgtgaaattg ttatccgctc
     3481 acaattccac acaacatacg agccggaagc ataaagtgta aagcctgggg tgcctaatga
     3541 gtgagctaac tcacattaat tgcgttgcgc tcactgcccg ctttccagtc gggaaacctg
     3601 tcgtgccagc tgcattaatg aatcggccaa cgcgcgggga gaggcggttt gcgtattggg
     3661 cgctcttccg cttcctcgct cactgactcg ctgcgctcgg tcgttcggct gcggcgagcg
     3721 gtatcagctc actcaaaggc ggtaatacgg ttatccacag aatcagggga taacgcagga
     3781 aagaacatgt gagcaaaagg ccagcaaaag gccaggaacc gtaaaaaggc cgcgttgctg
     3841 gcgtttttcc ataggctccg cccccctgac gagcatcaca aaaatcgacg ctcaagtcag
     3901 aggtggcgaa acccgacagg actataaaga taccaggcgt ttccccctgg aagctccctc
     3961 gtgcgctctc ctgttccgac cctgccgctt accggatacc tgtccgcctt tctcccttcg
     4021 ggaagcgtgg cgctttctca tagctcacgc tgtaggtatc tcagttcggt gtaggtcgtt
     4081 cgctccaagc tgggctgtgt gcacgaaccc cccgttcagc ccgaccgctg cgccttatcc
     4141 ggtaactatc gtcttgagtc caacccggta agacacgact tatcgccact ggcagcagcc
     4201 actggtaaca ggattagcag agcgaggtat gtaggcggtg ctacagagtt cttgaagtgg
     4261 tggcctaact acggctacac tagaagaaca gtatttggta tctgcgctct gctgaagcca
     4321 gttaccttcg gaaaaagagt tggtagctct tgatccggca aacaaaccac cgctggtagc
     4381 ggtggttttt ttgtttgcaa gcagcagatt acgcgcagaa aaaaaggatc tcaagaagat
     4441 cctttgatct tttctacggg gtctgacgct cagtggaacg aaaactcacg ttaagggatt
     4501 ttggtcatga gattatcaaa aaggatcttc acctagatcc ttttaaatta aaaatgaagt
     4561 tttaaatcaa tctaaagtat atatgagtaa acttggtctg acagttacca atgcttaatc
     4621 agtgaggcac ctatctcagc gatctgtcta tttcgttcat ccatagttgc ctgactcccc
     4681 gtcgtgtaga taactacgat acgggagggc ttaccatctg gccccagtgc tgcaatgata
     4741 ccgcgagacc cacgctcacc ggctccagat ttatcagcaa taaaccagcc agccggaagg
     4801 gccgagcgca gaagtggtcc tgcaacttta tccgcctcca tccagtctat taattgttgc
     4861 cgggaagcta gagtaagtag ttcgccagtt aatagtttgc gcaacgttgt tgccattgct
     4921 acaggcatcg tggtgtcacg ctcgtcgttt ggtatggctt cattcagctc cggttcccaa
     4981 cgatcaaggc gagttacatg atcccccatg ttgtgcaaaa aagcggttag ctccttcggt
     5041 cctccgatcg ttgtcagaag taagttggcc gcagtgttat cactcatggt tatggcagca
     5101 ctgcataatt ctcttactgt catgccatcc gtaagatgct tttctgtgac tggtgagtac
     5161 tcaaccaagt cattctgaga atagtgtatg cggcgaccga gttgctcttg cccggcgtca
     5221 atacgggata ataccgcgcc acatagcaga actttaaaag tgctcatcat tggaaaacgt
     5281 tcttcggggc gaaaactctc aaggatctta ccgctgttga gatccagttc gatgtaaccc
     5341 actcgtgcac ccaactgatc ttcagcatct tttactttca ccagcgtttc tgggtgagca
     5401 aaaacaggaa ggcaaaatgc cgcaaaaaag ggaataaggg cgacacggaa atgttgaata
     5461 ctcatactct tcctttttca atattattga agcatttatc agggttattg tctcatgagc
     5521 ggatacatat ttgaatgtat ttagaaaaat aaacaaatag gggttccgcg cacatttccc
     5581 cgaaaagtgc cacctgacgt cgacggatcg ggagatctcc cgatccccta tggtgcactc
     5641 tcagtacaat ctgctctgat gccgcatagt taagccagta tctgctccct gcttgtgtgt
     5701 tggaggtcgc tgagt
//
